Addgene plasmid #158654: 5xQUAS:GAP-tagYFP-P2A-NfsB_Vv F70A/F108Y,he:ECFP
Purpose: making transgenics expressing a QUAS driven YFP and NTR 2.0
Depositing lab: Jeff Mumm. Depositing organization: Johns Hopkins University and School of Medicine. Publication: NTR 2.0: a rationally engineered prodrug-converting enzyme with substantially enhanced efficacy for targeted cell ablation. Sharrock AV, Mulligan TS, Hall KR, Williams EM, White DT, Zhang L, Emmerich K, Matthews F, Nimmagadda S, Washington S, Le KD, Meir-Levi D, Cox OL, Saxena MT, Calof AL, Lopez-Burks ME, Lander AD, Ding D, Ji H, Ackerley DF, Mumm JS. Nat Methods. 2022 Feb;19(2):205-215. doi: 10.1038/s41592-021-01364-4. Epub 2022 Feb 7. PubMed 35132245.
Backbone
  Vector backbone: (na) pTol2?
  Vector type: Tol2-based transgenic expression in zebrafish/other
Growth in bacteria
  Bacterial resistance: Ampicillin, 100 μg/mL
  Growth temperature: 37°C
  Growth strain: DH5alpha
  Copy number: High Copy
Gene/Insert
  Gene/Insert name: 5xQUAS:GAP-tagYFP-P2A-NfsB_Vv F70A/F108Y;he:eCFP
  Species: Escherichia coli
  Mutation: F70A/F108Y
Terms and licenses: Academic/Nonprofit Terms; Industry Terms: Not Available to Industry
Depositor comments: Please visit https://www.biorxiv.org/content/10.1101/2020.05.22.111427v1 for bioRxiv preprint.
How to cite: 5xQUAS:GAP-tagYFP-P2A-NfsB_Vv F70A/F108Y,he:ECFP was a gift from Jeff Mumm (Addgene plasmid # 158654 ; http://n2t.net/addgene:158654 ; RRID:Addgene_158654)
