[The description below was written by a language model from this plasmid's Addgene catalogue record and pLannotate feature annotations shown in this document.]
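Description:
5xQUAS:GAP-tagYFP-P2A-NfsB_Vv F70A/F108Y,he:ECFP is a 9.0 kb Tol2-based transgenesis plasmid for making zebrafish (or other) lines that express a fluorescent reporter together with the improved nitroreductase NTR 2.0 under Q-system control. The depositor lists the backbone only tentatively as pTol2. The annotated attB4 and attB3 Gateway scars, pBluescript-type MCS, T3 and lac promoter elements fit a Gateway-assembled Tol2 destination vector, and the medaka tyrosinase fragment flagged near the start probably reflects Tol2-flanking sequence, although Tol2 arms themselves are not annotated. In E. coli the plasmid replicates from a high-copy ColE1/pUC origin and is selected with ampicillin (AmpR); a fragment of an M13 origin is also present.

The main cassette places five QUAS sites, which the feature table does not annotate, upstream of minimal TATA-box promoter fragments, so transcription depends on the QF transactivator supplied by a driver line. The open reading frame begins with a GAP43 membrane-targeting fragment fused to TagYFP. According to the construct name, a P2A self-cleaving peptide follows, and then the nfsB nitroreductase carrying the F70A/F108Y substitutions, so labelled cells make membrane-tagged YFP and the enzyme as separate proteins. The name indicates a Vibrio vulnificus ("Vv") NfsB, whereas the catalogue species field says E. coli and the annotation matched a Salmonella homologue. A rabbit β-globin intron and polyadenylation signals follow, along with a loxP site. A second unit, he:ECFP, expresses ECFP as a transgenesis marker for identifying carriers; its "he" promoter is not annotated. NTR 2.0 converts a prodrug into a cytotoxic product, which allows inducible ablation of the QF-defined, YFP-marked cells.
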