Features (pLannotate 1.2.2; 30 found; start..end, strand, type, name):
    166..453     +  CDS            tyr (fragment) (sequence partly withheld): TYRO_ORYLA - Also known as tyro. Experimental evidence at transcript level: Swiss-Prot protein existence level 2. This is a copper-containing oxidase that functions in the formation of pigments such as melanins and other polyphenolic compounds. From Oryzias latipes (Japanese rice fish) (Japanese killifish).
   1035..1055    +  protein_bind   attB4: mutant version of attB; core recombination site for the Gateway® BP reaction BP Clonase™
   1164..1181    +  promoter       minP (fragment): minimal TATA-box promoter with low basal activity
   1261..1279    +  promoter       minP (fragment): minimal TATA-box promoter with low basal activity
   1338..1415    +  CDS            gap43 (fragment): NEUM_CARAU - Experimental evidence at transcript level: Swiss-Prot protein existence level 2. This protein is associated with nerve growth. It is a major component of the motile 'growth cones' that form the tips of elongating axons. Plays a role in axonal and dendritic filopodia induction (By similarity). From Carassius auratus (Goldfish).
   1425..2141    +  CDS            TagYFP: TagYFP is a basic (constitutively fluorescent) green/yellow fluorescent protein, derived from Aequorea macrodactyla. It has moderate acid sensitivity.
   2220..2870    +  CDS            nfsB: NFSB_SALTY - Also known as nfnB From Salmonella typhimurium (strain LT2 / SGSC1412 / ATCC 700720).
   2905..3477    +  intron         β-globin intron: intron from rabbit β-globin gene
   3554..3675    -  polyA_signal   SV40 poly(A) signal: SV40 polyadenylation signal
   3751..3973    +  terminator     NOS terminator (fragment): nopaline synthase terminator and poly(A) signal
   4004..4037    +  protein_bind   loxP: Cre-mediated recombination occurs in the 8-bp core sequence (GCATACAT). Cre recombinase
   4487..4514    +  misc_feature   MCS (fragment): multiple cloning site
   4523..5242    +  CDS            ECFP: enhanced CFP mammalian codon-optimized
   5259..5342    +  CDS            large T antigen (fragment): large T antigen from SV40 (simian virus 40)
   5384..5574    +  polyA_signal   hGH poly(A) signal (fragment): human growth hormone polyadenylation signal
   5611..5722    +  polyA_signal   bGH poly(A) signal: bovine growth hormone polyadenylation signal
   5837..5857    -  protein_bind   attB3: mutant version of attB; core recombination site for the Gateway® BP reaction BP Clonase™
   5861..5881    +  CDS            lacZα (fragment): LacZα fragment of β-galactosidase; lacZ fragment
   5897..6031    -  polyA_signal   SV40 poly(A) signal: SV40 polyadenylation signal
   6054..6137    -  CDS            large T antigen (fragment): large T antigen from SV40 (simian virus 40)
   6703..6743    -  misc_feature   MCS (fragment): pBluescript multiple cloning site
   6756..6774    -  promoter       T3 promoter: promoter for bacteriophage T3 RNA polymerase
   6819..6835    -  protein_bind   lac operator: The lac repressor binds to the lac operator to inhibit transcription in E. coli. This inhibition can be relieved by adding lactose or isopropyl-β-D-thiogalactopyranoside (IPTG). lac repressor encoded by lacI
   6843..6873    -  promoter       lac promoter: promoter for the E. coli lac operon
   6888..6909    -  protein_bind   CAP binding site: CAP binding activates transcription in the presence of cAMP. E. coli catabolite activator protein
   6922..7014    -  CDS            lacI (fragment): lac repressor; lacI; The lac repressor binds to the lac operator to inhibit transcription in E. coli. This inhibition can be relieved by adding lactose or isopropyl-β-D-thiogalactopyranoside (IPTG).
   7197..7785    -  rep_origin     ori: high-copy-number ColE1/pMB1/pBR322/pUC origin of replication
   7956..8816    -  CDS            AmpR: β-lactamase; bla; confers resistance to ampicillin, carbenicillin, and related antibiotics
   8817..8921    -  promoter       AmpR promoter: bla
   8947..166     -  rep_origin     M13 ori (fragment) (across the origin) (sequence partly withheld): M13 bacteriophage origin of replication; arrow indicates direction of (+) strand synthesis
>Addgene plasmid #158654 | 5xQUAS:GAP-tagYFP-P2A-NfsB_Vv F70A/F108Y,he:ECFP | addgene full sequence | sequence record 311195 | Addgene NGS Result
TCATTTTTTAACCAATAGGCCGAAATCGGCAAAATCCCTTATAAATCAAAAGAATAGACCGAGATAGGGT
[37 nt withheld, positions 71-107]
AAAGAACGTGGACTCCAACGTCAAAGG
[32 nt withheld, positions 135-166]
GCTGGCTAAGAACTCATCAGCCTCCCCGGTCCATCTACCCACGTACCAATGCACCAATTGGCCACAATGA
CGGCTACTACATGGTGCCATTCCTTCCTCTTTATAGGAATGGAGACTACCTCCTGTCCAACAATGCTCTT
GGATACGAGTACGCCTACCTGTTGGACCCAGGTCATTGCACAACACCAGAAATGCCCTCTGATCTGCAAA
AGACGTGAATATCTGTTCAGACACCCATATCCACTCTGTTCCACACAGGTCAGAGGTTTGTCCAGGAGTT
CTTGACAGAGGTGTAAAAAGTACTCAAAAATTTTACTCAAGTGAAAGTACAAGTACTTAGGGAAAATTTT
ACTCAATTAAAAGTAAAAGTATCTGGCTAGAATCTTACTTGAGTAAAAGTAAAAAAGTACTCCATTAAAA
TTGTACTTGAGTATTAAGGAAGTAAAAGTAAAAGCAAGAAAGAAAACTAGAGATTCTTGTTTAAGCTTTT
AATCTCAAAAAACATTAAATGAAATGCATACAAGGTTTTATCCTGCTTTAGAACTGTTTGTATTTAATTA
TCAAACTATAAGACAGACAATCTAATGCCAGTACACGCTACTCAAAGTTGTAAAACCTCAGATTTAACTT
CAGTAGAAGCTGATTCTCAAAATTGTTAGTGTCAAGCCTAGCTCTTTTGGGGCTGAAAAGCAATCCTGCA
GTGCTGAAAAGCCTCTCACAGGCAGCCGATGCGGGAAGAGGTGTATTAGTCTTGATAGAGAGGCTGCAAA
TAGCAGGAAACGTGAGCAGAGACTCCCTGGTGTCTGAAACACAGGCCAGATGGGCCCTCGAGCAGGAAAC
AGCTATGACCATGATTACGCCAAGCTATCAACTTTGTATAGAAAAGTTGGGGTAATCGCTTATCCTCGGA
TAAACAATTATCCTCACGGGTAATCGCTTATCCGCTCGGGTAATCGCTTATCCTCGGGTAATCGCTTATC
CTTGCAAGGGTCGACTCTAGAGGGTATATAATGGATCCCATCGCGTCTCAGCCTCACTTTGAGCTCCTCC
ACACGAATTCCCTCGACCTCGAAGACGCGTAGCAGGGTAGACTGTAGAGGGTATATAATGGAACCCATCG
CGTCTCAGCCTCACTTTGAGCTCCTCCACACGATTTCACCAGGCCGCCACCATGCTGTGTTGTATCAGAA
GAACAAAGCCTGTGGAGAAGAATGAGGAGGCTGACCAGGAACTGCAGCCTGCAGGAAGCACAGCTACAAT
GGTTAGCAAAGGCGAGGAGCTGTTCGCCGGCATCGTGCCCGTGCTGATCGAGCTGGACGGCGACGTGCAC
GGCCACAAGTTCAGCGTGCGCGGCGAGGGCGAGGGCGACGCCGACTACGGCAAGCTGGAGATCAAGTTCA
TCTGCACCACCGGCAAGCTGCCCGTGCCCTGGCCCACCCTGGTGACCACCCTCACCTACGGCGTACAGTG
CTTCGCCCGCTACCCCAAGCACATGAAGATGAACGACTTCTTCAAGAGCGCCATGCCCGAGGGCTACATC
CAGGAGCGCACCATCCTCTTCCAAGACGACGGCAAGTACAAGACCCGCGGCGAGGTGAAGTTCGAGGGCG
ACACCCTGGTGAACCGCATCGAGCTGAAGGGCAAGGACTTCAAGGAGGACGGCAACATCCTGGGCCACAA
GCTGGAGTACAGCTTCAACAGCCACAACGTCTACATCACCCCCGACAAGGCCAACAACGGCCTGGAGGTG
AACTTCAAGACCCGCCACAACATCGAGGGCGGCGGCGTGCAGCTGGCCGACCACTACCAGACCAACGTGC
CCCTGGGCGACGGCCCCGTGCTGATCCCCATCAACCACTACCTGAGCTACCAGACCGACATCAGCAAGGA
CCGCAACGAGGCCCGCGACCACATGGTGCTCCTGGAGTCCGTCAGCGCCTGCAGCCACACCCACGGCATG
GACGAGCTGTACCGCTACTTGTACAAGGGAAGCGGAGCTACTAACTTCAGCCTGCTGAAGCAGGCTGGAG
ACGTGGAGGAGAACCCCGGGCCTATGACTATTGTTCAAGCTGCCCAATCCCGCTACTCCACCAAAGCCTT
TGATGCTTCGCGCAAATTGCCTGAAGAGAAAGTCGCGGCAGTGAAAGAGTTAATCCGCATGAGTGCGTCC
AGTGTCAACTCGCAACCTTGGCATTTTATTGTCGCGAGCAGTGAAGAGGGAAAAGCGCGCATCGCCAAAG
CAACACAAGGTGGTTTTGCTGCTAATGAGCGCAAGATTTTGGATGCTTCTCACGTTGTGGTGTTCTGCGC
CAAAACGGCGATTGATGAAGCGTACCTACTCGACCTTTTGGAAAGCGAAGACAAAGATGGCCGCTACGCC
GATGTCGAAGCAAAAAATGGCATGCACGCTGGTCGTTCATTTTTCGTCAACATGCACCGCTTTGACTTGA
AAGACGCGCATCACTGGATGGAAAAGCAAGTTTACCTCAATGTGGGGACGCTGCTATTGGGTGCTTCTGC
GATGGAGATCGACGCGGTGCCAATTGAAGGCTTCGATGCCAAGGTGCTTGATGAGGAGTTTGGTCTGCGT
GAGAAGGGCTTTACCAGCGTGGTGATTGTGCCGCTGGGTTACCATAGCGAAGACGATTTTAATGCTAAGC
TGCCAAAATCACGTTGGTCAGCAGAGACTGTTTTTACCGAAATCTAAGTCGAGCACGACCGATCCTGAGA
ACTTCAGGGTGAGTTTGGGGACCCTTGATTGTTCTTTCTTTTTCGCTATTGTAAAATTCATGTTATATGG
AGGGGGCAAAGTTTTCAGGGTGTTGTTTAGAATGGGAAGATGTCCCTTGTATCACCATGGACCCTCATGA
TAATTTTGTTTCTTTCACTTTCTACTCTGTTGACAACCATTGTCTCCTCTTATTTTCTTTTCATTTTCTG
TAACTTTTTCGTTAAACTTTAGCTTGCATTTGTAACGAATTTTTAAATTCACTTTTGTTTATTTGTCAGA
TTGTAAGTACTTTCTCTAATCACTTTTTTTTCAAGGCAATCAGGGTATATTATATTGTACTTCAGCACAG
TTTTAGAGAACAATTGTTATAATTAAATGATAAGGTAGAATATTTCTGCATATAAATTCTGGCTGGCGTG
GAAATATTCTTATTGGTAGAAACAACTACACCCTGGTCATCATCCTGCCTTTCTCTTTATGGTTACAATG
ATATACACTGTTTGAGATGAGGATAAAATACTCTGAGTCCAAACCGGGCCCCTCTGCTAACCATGTTCAT
GCCTTCTTCTCTTTCCTACAGCTCCTGGGCAACGTGCTGGTTGTTGTGCTGTCTCATCATTTTGGCAAAG
AATTAATTCCTCGACGTCCAGACATGATAAGATACATTGATGAGTTTGGACAAACCACAACTAGAATGCA
GTGAAAAAAATGCTTTATTTGTGAAATTTGTGATGCTATTGCTTTATTTGTAACCATTATAAGCTGCAAT
AAACAAGTTAACAACAACAATTGCATTCATTTTATGTTTCAGGTTCAGGGGGAGGTGTGGGAGGTTTTTT
GTCGCGAATCTAGATTAAGATTGAATCCTGTTGCCGGTCTTGCGATGATTATCATATAATTTCTGTTGAA
TTACGTTAAGCATGTAATAATTAACATGTAATGCATGACGTTATTTATGAGATGGGTTTTTATGATTAGA
GTCCCGCAATTATACATTTAATACGCGATAGAAAACAAAATATAGCGCGCAAACTAGGATAAATTATCGC
GCGCGGTGTCATCTATGTTACTAGATCGGGAATTGATCCCCCCTCGACAGCAAGCTTATAACTTCGTATA
GCATACATTATACGAAGTTATTCAACCACTCCAGGCATAGCTAGAGCCACTGATGCATCTATAGAGCTGA
AGTAAAGATAGGGTTGATGCAAATCGATTTAGAATTTTCAATGTAGAAAAAACAAAATAAAAAGTCTATT
CACTTGATGGATAGATTAGTCAAACAAACATAGAGTAGGCACTTCCCTTGACTCTGTAAACTTTTGGATT
TAACAGATTGTGCACTCCTTTTAGTTAAACACATTAGTCCCTGAAAACTAAGACCCTAACCATAATCCCA
TTGTAGACCCACCTACTCGGGTGAATATAAAGCTCGCACAGATCATCTCACAGACATCAGACCTTGGCAA
AGGAGCATCCTGAACATCTCTACACACTGAGGCAACCCTAGGGCCGCCACCATGCTGTGTTGTATCAGAA
GAACAAAGCCTGTGGAGAAGAATGAGGAGGCTGACCAGGAACTGCAGAGCACGGTACCGCGGGCCCGGGA
TCCACCGGCCGCCACCATGGTGAGCAAGGGCGAGGAGCTGTTCACCGGGGTGGTGCCCATCCTGGTCGAG
CTGGACGGCGACGTAAACGGCCACAAGTTCAGCGTGTCCGGCGAGGGCGAGGGCGATGCCACCTACGGCA
AGCTGACCCTGAAGTTCATCTGCACCACCGGCAAGCTGCCCGTGCCCTGGCCCACCCTCGTGACCACCCT
GACCTGGGGCGTGCAGTGCTTCAGCCGCTACCCCGACCACATGAAGCAGCACGACTTCTTCAAGTCCGCC
ATGCCCGAAGGCTACGTCCAGGAGCGCACCATCTTCTTCAAGGACGACGGCAACTACAAGACCCGCGCCG
AGGTGAAGTTCGAGGGCGACACCCTGGTGAACCGCATCGAGCTGAAGGGCATCGACTTCAAGGAGGACGG
CAACATCCTGGGGCACAAGCTGGAGTACAACTACATCAGCCACAACGTCTATATCACCGCCGACAAGCAG
AAGAACGGCATCAAGGCCAACTTCAAGATCCGCCACAACATCGAGGACGGCAGCGTGCAGCTCGCCGACC
ACTACCAGCAGAACACCCCCATCGGCGACGGCCCCGTGCTGCTGCCCGACAACCACTACCTGAGCACCCA
GTCCGCCCTGAGCAAAGACCCCAACGAGAAGCGCGATCACATGGTCCTGCTGGAGTTCGTGACCGCCGCC
GGGATCACTCTCGGCATGGACGAGCTGTACAAGTAAAGCGGCCGCGACTCTAGATCATAATCAGCCATAC
CACATTTGTAGAGGTTTTACTTGCTTTAAAAAACCTCCCACACCTCCCCCTGAACCTGAAACATAAAATG
AATGCAATTGTTGTTGTTATCGAATTCTGCAGGAATTGGGTGGCATCCCTGTGACCCCTCCCCAGTGCCT
CTCCTGGCCCTGGAAGTTGCCACTCCAGTGCCCACCAGCCTTGTCCTAATAAAATTAAGTTGCATCATTT
TGTCTGACTAGGTGTCCTTCTATAATATTATGGGGTGGAGGGGGGTGGTATGGAGCAAGGGGCAAGTTGG
GAAGACAACCTGTAGGGCACGAGGGGGGGCCCGAAACCCGCTGATCAGCCTCGACTGTGCCTTCTAGTTG
CCAGCCATCTGTTGTTTGCCCCTCCCCCGTGCCTTCCTTGACCCTGGAAGGTGCCACTCCCACTGTCCTT
TCCTAATAAAATGAGGAAATTGCATCGCATTGTCTGAGTAGGTGTCATTCTATTCTGGGGGGTGGGGTGG
GGCAGGACAGCAAGGGGGAGGATTGGGAAGACAATAGCAAGGCATGCTGGGGATGCGGTGGGCTCTATGG
CAACTTTATTATACATAGTTGATAATTCACTGGCCGTCGTTTTACGGTACCATCGATGATGATCCAGACA
TGATAAGATACATTGATGAGTTTGGACAAACCACAACTAGAATGCAGTGAAAAAAATGCTTTATTTGTGA
AATTTGTGATGCTATTGCTTTATTTGTAACCATTATAAGCTGCAATAAACAAGTTAACAACAACAATTGC
ATTCATTTTATGTTTCAGGTTCAGGGGGAGGTGTGGGAGGTTTTTTAAAGCAAGTAAAACCTCTACAAAT
GTGGTATGGCTGATTATGATCCTCTAGATCAGATCTGCGAAGATACGGCCACGGGTGCTCTTGATCCTGT
GGCTGATTTTGGACTGTGCTGCTCGCAGCTGCTGATGAATCACATACTTCCTCCATTTTCTTCCACTGAT
TGACTGTTATAATTTCCCTAATTTCCAGGTCAAGGTGCTGTGCATTGTGGTAATAGATGTGACATGACGT
CACTTCCAAAGGACCAATGAACATGTCTGACCAATTTCATATAATGTGAAAACGATTTTCATAGGCAGAA
TAAATAACATTTAAATTAAACTGGGCATCAGCGCAATTCAATTGGTTTGGTAATAGCAAGGGAAAATAGA
ATGAAGTGATCTCCAAAAAATAAGTACTTTTTGACTGTAAATAAAATTGTAAGGAGTAAAAAGTACTTTT
TTTTCTAAAAAAATGTAATTAAGTAAAAGTAAAAGTATTGATTTTTAATTGTACTCAAGTAAAGTAAAAA
TCCCCAAAAATAATACTTAAGTACAGTAATCAAGTAAAATTACTCAAGTACTTTACACCTCTGGTTCTTG
ACCCCCTACCTTCAGCAAGCCCAGCAGATCCACTAGTTCTAGAGCGGCCGCCACCGCGGTGGAGCTCCAG
CTTTTGTTCCCTTTAGTGAGGGTTAATTGCGCGCTTGGCGTAATCATGGTCATAGCTGTTTCCTGTGTGA
AATTGTTATCCGCTCACAATTCCACACAACATACGAGCCGGAAGCATAAAGTGTAAAGCCTGGGGTGCCT
AATGAGTGAGCTAACTCACATTAATTGCGTTGCGCTCACTGCCCGCTTTCCAGTCGGGAAACCTGTCGTG
CCAGCTGCATTAATGAATCGGCCAACGCGCGGGGAGAGGCGGTTTGCGTATTGGGCGCTCTTCCGCTTCC
TCGCTCACTGACTCGCTGCGCTCGGTCGTTCGGCTGCGGCGAGCGGTATCAGCTCACTCAAAGGCGGTAA
TACGGTTATCCACAGAATCAGGGGATAACGCAGGAAAGAACATGTGAGCAAAAGGCCAGCAAAAGGCCAG
GAACCGTAAAAAGGCCGCGTTGCTGGCGTTTTTCCATAGGCTCCGCCCCCCTGACGAGCATCACAAAAAT
CGACGCTCAAGTCAGAGGTGGCGAAACCCGACAGGACTATAAAGATACCAGGCGTTTCCCCCTGGAAGCT
CCCTCGTGCGCTCTCCTGTTCCGACCCTGCCGCTTACCGGATACCTGTCCGCCTTTCTCCCTTCGGGAAG
CGTGGCGCTTTCTCATAGCTCACGCTGTAGGTATCTCAGTTCGGTGTAGGTCGTTCGCTCCAAGCTGGGC
TGTGTGCACGAACCCCCCGTTCAGCCCGACCGCTGCGCCTTATCCGGTAACTATCGTCTTGAGTCCAACC
CGGTAAGACACGACTTATCGCCACTGGCAGCAGCCACTGGTAACAGGATTAGCAGAGCGAGGTATGTAGG
CGGTGCTACAGAGTTCTTGAAGTGGTGGCCTAACTACGGCTACACTAGAAGAACAGTATTTGGTATCTGC
GCTCTGCTGAAGCCAGTTACCTTCGGAAAAAGAGTTGGTAGCTCTTGATCCGGCAAACAAACCACCGCTG
GTAGCGGTGGTTTTTTTGTTTGCAAGCAGCAGATTACGCGCAGAAAAAAAGGATCTCAAGAAGATCCTTT
GATCTTTTCTACGGGGTCTGACGCTCAGTGGAACGAAAACTCACGTTAAGGCATTTTGGTCATGAGATTA
TCAAAAAGGATCTTCACCTAGATCCTTTTAAATTAAAAATGAAGTTTTAAATCAATCTAAAGTATATATG
AGTAAACTTGGTCTGACAGTTACCAATGCTTAATAAGTGAGGCACCTATCTCAGCGATCTGTCTATTTCG
TTCATCCATAGTTGCCTGACTCCCCGTCGTGTAGATAACTACGATACGGGAGGGCTTACCATCTGGCCCC
AGTGCTGCAATGATACCGCGAGACCCACGCTCACCGGCTCCAGATTTATCAGCAATAAACCAGCCAGCCG
GAAGGGCCGAGCGCAGAAGTGGTCCTGCAACTTTATCCGCCTCCATCCAGTCTATTAATTGTTGCCGGGA
AGCTAGAGTAAGTAGTTCGCCAGTTAATAGTTTGCGCAACGTTGTTGCCATTGCTACAGGCATCGTGGTG
TCACGCTCGTCGTTTGGTATGGCTTCATTCAGCTCCGGTTCCCAACGATCAAGGCGAGTTACATGATCCC
CCATGTTGTGCAAAAAAGCGGTTAGCTCCTTCGGTCCTCCGATCGTTGTCAGAAGTAAGTTGGCCGCAGT
GTTATCACTCATGGTTATGGCAGCACTGCATAATTCTCTTACTGTCATGCCATCCGTAAGATGCTTTTCT
GTGACTGGTGAGTACTCAACCAAGTCATTCTGAGAATAGTGTATGCGGCGACCGAGTTGCTCTTGCCCGG
CGTCAATACGGGATAATACCGCGCCACATAGCAGAACTTTAAAAGTGCTCATCATTGGAAAACGTTCTTC
GGGGCGAAAACTCTCAAGGATCTTACCGCTGTTGAGATCCAGTTCGATGTAACCCACTCGTGCACCCAAC
TGATCTTCAGCATCTTTTACTTTCACCAGCGTTTCTGGGTGAGCAAAAACAGGAAGGCAAAATGCCGCAA
AAAAGGGAATAAGGGCGACACGGAAATGTTGAATACTCATACTCTTCCTTTTTCAATATTATTGAAGCAT
TTATCAGGGTTATTGTCTCATGAGCGGATACATATTTGAATGTATTTAGAAAAATAAACAAATAGGGGTT
CCGCGCACATTTCCCCGAAAAGTGCCACCTAAATTGTAAGCGTTAATATTTTGTTAAAATTCGCGTTAAA
TTTTTGTTAAATCAGC
