>Addgene plasmid #158654 | 5xQUAS:GAP-tagYFP-P2A-NfsB_Vv F70A/F108Y,he:ECFP | depositor partial sequence | sequence record 306194 | GAP-YFP-P2A-NfsB_Vv F70A/F108Y
ATGCTGTGTTGTATCAGAAGAACAAAGCCTGTGGAGAAGAATGAGGAGGCTGACCAGGAACTGCAGCCTG
CAGGAAGCACAGCTACAATGGTTAGCAAAGGCGAGGAGCTGTTCGCCGGCATCGTGCCCGTGCTGATCGA
GCTGGACGGCGACGTGCACGGCCACAAGTTCAGCGTGCGCGGCGAGGGCGAGGGCGACGCCGACTACGGC
AAGCTGGAGATCAAGTTCATCTGCACCACCGGCAAGCTGCCCGTGCCCTGGCCCACCCTGGTGACCACCC
TCACCTACGGCGTACAGTGCTTCGCCCGCTACCCCAAGCACATGAAGATGAACGACTTCTTCAAGAGCGC
CATGCCCGAGGGCTACATCCAGGAGCGCACCATCCTCTTCCAAGACGACGGCAAGTACAAGACCCGCGGC
GAGGTGAAGTTCGAGGGCGACACCCTGGTGAACCGCATCGAGCTGAAGGGCAAGGACTTCAAGGAGGACG
GCAACATCCTGGGCCACAAGCTGGAGTACAGCTTCAACAGCCACAACGTCTACATCACCCCCGACAAGGC
CAACAACGGCCTGGAGGTGAACTTCAAGACCCGCCACAACATCGAGGGCGGCGGCGTGCAGCTGGCCGAC
CACTACCAGACCAACGTGCCCCTGGGCGACGGCCCCGTGCTGATCCCCATCAACCACTACCTGAGCTACC
AGACCGACATCAGCAAGGACCGCAACGAGGCCCGCGACCACATGGTGCTCCTGGAGTCCGTCAGCGCCTG
CAGCCACACCCACGGCATGGACGAGCTGTACCGCTACTTGTACAAGGGAAGCGGAGCTACTAACTTCAGC
CTGCTGAAGCAGGCTGGAGACGTGGAGGAGAACCCCGGGCCTATGACTATTGTTCAAGCTGCCCAATCCC
GCTACTCCACCAAAGCCTTTGATGCTTCGCGCAAATTGCCTGAAGAGAAAGTCGCGGCAGTGAAAGAGTT
AATCCGCATGAGTGCGTCCAGTGTCAACTCGCAACCTTGGCATTTTATTGTCGCGAGCAGTGAAGAGGGA
AAAGCGCGCATCGCCAAAGCAACACAAGGTGGTTTTGCTGCTAATGAGCGCAAGATTTTGGATGCTTCTC
ACGTTGTGGTGTTCTGCGCCAAAACGGCGATTGATGAAGCGTACCTACTCGACCTTTTGGAAAGCGAAGA
CAAAGATGGCCGCTACGCCGATGTCGAAGCAAAAAATGGCATGCACGCTGGTCGTTCATTTTTCGTCAAC
ATGCACCGCTTTGACTTGAAAGACGCGCATCACTGGATGGAAAAGCAAGTTTACCTCAATGTGGGGACGC
TGCTATTGGGTGCTTCTGCGATGGAGATCGACGCGGTGCCAATTGAAGGCTTCGATGCCAAGGTGCTTGA
TGAGGAGTTTGGTCTGCGTGAGAAGGGCTTTACCAGCGTGGTGATTGTGCCGCTGGGTTACCATAGCGAA
GACGATTTTAATGCTAAGCTGCCAAAATCACGTTGGTCAGCAGAGACTGTTTTTACCGAAATCTAA
